>Addgene plasmid #123939 | MTK0_024 | addgene full sequence | sequence record 250103 | Addgene NGS Result
GCGGCCGCGATTATCAAAAAGGATCTTCACCTAGATCCTTTTAAATTAAAAATGAAGTTTTAAATCAATC
TAAAGTATATATGAGTAAACTTGGTCTGACAGTTACCAATGCTTAATCAGTGAGGCACCTATCTCAGCGA
TCTGTCTATTTCGTTCATCCATAGTTGCCTGACTCCCCGTCGTGTAGATAACTACGATACGGGAGGGCTT
ACCATCTGGCCCCAGTGCTGCAATGATACCGCGGGACCCACGCTCACCGGCTCCAGATTTATCAGCAATA
AACCAGCCAGCCGGAAGGGCCGAGCGCAGAAGTGGTCCTGCAACTTTATCCGCCTCCATCCAGTCTATTA
ATTGTTGCCGGGAAGCTAGAGTAAGTAGTTCGCCAGTTAATAGTTTGCGCAACGTTGTTGCCATTGCTAC
AGGCATCGTGGTGTCACGCTCGTCGTTTGGTATGGCTTCATTCAGCTCCGGTTCCCAACGATCAAGGCGA
GTTACATGATCCCCCATGTTGTGCAAAAAAGCGGTTAGCTCCTTCGGTCCTCCGATCGTTGTCAGAAGTA
AGTTGGCCGCAGTGTTATCACTCATGGTTATGGCAGCACTGCATAATTCTCTTACTGTCATGCCATCCGT
AAGATGCTTTTCTGTGACTGGTGAGTACTCAACCAAGTCATTCTGAGAATAGTGTATGCGGCGACCGAGT
TGCTCTTGCCCGGCGTCAATACGGGATAATACCGCGCCACATAGCAGAACTTTAAAAGTGCTCATCATTG
GAAAACGTTCTTCGGGGCGAAAACTCTCAAGGATCTTACCGCTGTTGAGATCCAGTTCGATGTAACCCAC
TCGTGCACCCAACTGATCTTCAGCATCTTTTACTTTCACCAGCGTTTCTGGGTGAGCAAAAACAGGAAGG
CAAAATGCCGCAAAAAAGGGAATAAGGGCGACACGGAAATGTTGAATACTCATACTCTTCCTTTTTCAAT
ATTATTGAAGCATTTATCAGGGTTATTGTCTCATGAGCGGATACATATTTGAATGTATTTAGAAAAATAA
ACAAATAGGGGTTCCGCGCACATTTCCCCGAAAAGTGCCACCTGTCATGACCAAAATCCCTTAACGTGAG
TTTTCGTTCCACTGAGCGTCAGACCCCGTAGAAAAGATCAAAGGATCTTCTTGAGATCCTTTTTTTCTGC
GCGTAATCTGCTGCTTGCAAACAAAAAAACCACCGCTACCAGCGGTGGTTTGTTTGCCGGATCAAGAGCT
ACCAACTCTTTTTCCGAAGGTAACTGGCTTCAGCAGAGCGCAGATACCAAATACTGTTCTTCTAGTGTAG
CCGTAGTTAGGCCACCACTTCAAGAACTCTGTAGCACCGCCTACATACCTCGCTCTGCTAATCCTGTTAC
CAGTGGCTGCTGCCAGTGGCGATAAGTCGTGTCTTACCGGGTTGGACTCAAGACGATAGTTACCGGATAA
GGCGCAGCGGTCGGGCTGAACGGGGGGTTCGTGCACACAGCCCAGCTTGGAGCGAACGACCTACACCGAA
CTGAGATACCTACAGCGTGAGCTATGAGAAAGCGCCACGCTTCCCGAAGGGAGAAAGGCGGACAGGTATC
CGGTAAGCGGCAGGGTCGGAACAGGAGAGCGCACGAGGGAGCTTCCAGGGGGAAACGCCTGGTATCTTTA
TAGTCCTGTCGGGTTTCGCCACCTCTGACTTGAGCGTCGATTTTTGTGATGCTCGTCAGGGGGGCGGAGC
CTATGGAAAAACGCCAGCAACGCGGCCTTTTTACGGTTCCTGGCCTTTTGCTGGCCTTTTGCTCACATGT
TCTTTCCTGCGTTATCCCCTGATTCTGTGGATAACCGTGCGGCCGCCCCTGAATTCGCATCTAGAACGGG
CTGAATCACAAGCATCCAAAGCTCGTCGAATAGTTGGCGAGAGTAAGGAATGCCACCCGCGATCAGAACA
GATGCCGAAGATGGCACTCACGTCACTGGCATGTCCTAAAGCTGCCGAGATTTGCGAACAGCGATCCCCG
TCTCACCCTAGGGACACTGACACAATTCCAAACGACTAGAGATCTATGTGAGGATCCTAACTCGAGATCG
AGCTGGCGGTGAGACGCCAGACAGCACGTAATTGACCGCCAGAACGCGCAATTTGACGACCAGCGGATAT
GAGATTCTGTGCACTCACGAGAACGTTACCGACGATTTCCCAGTATTTGGCGCTGCCATAATCCAAATAT
CAACGAATCCCATGTGACACTAGTGCACTGCAGTACA
Features (pLannotate 1.2.2; 3 found; start..end, strand, type, name):
    103..963     -  CDS            AmpR: β-lactamase; bla; confers resistance to ampicillin, carbenicillin, and related antibiotics
    964..1068    -  promoter       AmpR promoter: bla
   1171..1759    +  rep_origin     ori: high-copy-number ColE1/pMB1/pBR322/pUC origin of replication
