[The description below was written by a language model from this plasmid's Addgene catalogue record and pLannotate feature annotations shown in this document.]
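Description:
MTK0_024 is a small (about 2.3 kb) synthetic plasmid from the Mammalian Toolkit (MTK), a modular hierarchical cloning system for assembling genetic circuits destined for mammalian cells. It is catalogued as a type 0 part carrying a "spacer" transcriptional unit flanked by the connectors L6 and R7. Although the repository classes it as a mammalian expression vector, the record gives no sign of a mammalian promoter, coding sequence or polyadenylation signal. The insert is described simply as a synthetic TU L6–R7 spacer on a self-made backbone.

The annotated feature table identifies only the bacterial maintenance elements. These are an ampicillin resistance gene (β-lactamase) driven by its native bla promoter, and a high-copy ColE1/pUC-type origin of replication, so the plasmid is propagated and selected in E. coli with ampicillin. The remaining sequence, roughly 500 bp downstream of the origin plus short stretches elsewhere, is unannotated and presumably holds the spacer and connector sequences, though the table does not map them. The cloning sites used to build the plasmid are also not recorded.

In toolkits of this kind, connector sequences define the order in which individual transcriptional units are joined into a multi-gene plasmid. A spacer unit with a given left and right connector pair can therefore stand in for a real transcriptional unit at that position, here bridging position 6 to position 7, which lets an assembly close when fewer genes are needed than there are slots. The depositor notes that type 0 parts generally serve as destination vectors within the MTK, but the record does not detail exactly how this particular part is deployed.
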