Addgene plasmid #123939: MTK0_024
Purpose: Encodes the spacer TU with connectors L6 R7 as a type 0 part to be used in the MTK system
Depositing lab: Hana El-Samad. Depositing organization: University of California, San Francisco (UCSF). Publication: A Toolkit for Rapid Modular Construction of Biological Circuits in Mammalian Cells. Fonseca JP, Bonny AR, Kumar GR, Ng AH, Town J, Wu QC, Aslankoohi E, Chen SY, Dods G, Harrigan P, Osimiri LC, Kistler AL, El-Samad H. ACS Synth Biol. 2019 Nov 15;8(11):2593-2606. doi: 10.1021/acssynbio.9b00322. Epub 2019 Nov 5. PubMed 31686495.
Backbone
  Vector backbone: self-made
  Vector type: Mammalian Expression
Growth in bacteria
  Bacterial resistance: Ampicillin, 100 μg/mL
  Growth temperature: 37°C
  Growth strain: DH5alpha
  Copy number: Unknown
Gene/Insert
  Gene/Insert name: TUL6R7 spacer
  Species: Synthetic
  Cloning method: Restriction Enzyme; 5′ cloning site unknown (unknown if destroyed); 3′ cloning site unknown (unknown if destroyed)
Terms and licenses: Academic/Nonprofit Terms; Industry Terms: Not Available to Industry
Depositor comments: Type 0 parts are generally destination vectors in the MTK Please visit https://www.biorxiv.org/content/10.1101/506188v2 for BioRxiv preprint
How to cite: MTK0_024 was a gift from Hana El-Samad (Addgene plasmid # 123939 ; http://n2t.net/addgene:123939 ; RRID:Addgene_123939)
